Addgene plasmid #145382: pGBW-m4046168
Purpose: Yeast Expression plasmid for SARS-CoV-2 ORF7b
Depositing lab: Ginkgo Bioworks & Benjie Chen. Depositing organization: Ginkgo Bioworks.
Backbone
  Vector backbone: AmpR; 2u URA3
  Backbone size w/o insert (bp): 4078
  Vector type: Yeast Expression
  Selectable markers: URA3
Growth in bacteria
  Bacterial resistance: Ampicillin, 100 μg/mL
  Growth temperature: 37°C
  Growth strain: DH5alpha
  Copy number: High Copy
Gene/Insert
  Gene/Insert name: SARS-CoV-2 ORF7b
  Species: S. cerevisiae (budding yeast); Severe acute respiratory syndrome coronavirus 2
  Insert size (bp): 125
  Mutation: wt
  Entrez Gene: ORF7b (a.k.a. GU280_gp08)
  Promoter: pTEF1
  Tag / fusion protein: Cleavable thrombin;3xFLAG (C terminal on backbone)
  Cloning method: Unknown
Resource information
  A portion of this plasmid was derived from a plasmid made by: GinkgoBioworks
Depositor comments: NCBI Reference Sequence: YP_009725318.1. Created by gene synthesis with Not1 site.
How to cite: pGBW-m4046168 was a gift from Ginkgo Bioworks & Benjie Chen (Addgene plasmid # 145382 ; http://n2t.net/addgene:145382 ; RRID:Addgene_145382)
