[The description below was written by a language model from this plasmid's Addgene catalogue record and pLannotate feature annotations shown in this document.]
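Description:
pGBW-m4046168 is an episomal yeast expression plasmid, also propagated in E. coli, that carries the SARS-CoV-2 accessory protein ORF7b. In Saccharomyces cerevisiae it is maintained by the 2μ origin of replication, which supports multicopy episomal replication. Selection is through the URA3 auxotrophic marker, expressed from its own promoter. URA3 complements uracil auxotrophy and can be counterselected with 5-fluoroorotic acid. In E. coli the plasmid replicates from a ColE1/pUC-type origin and is selected with ampicillin via the β-lactamase gene, which the annotation shows as driven by a cat promoter. A rop coding sequence is annotated next to AmpR, although the catalogue lists the plasmid as high copy. Short phage T3 and T7 early terminators and a tonB terminator flank the bacterial modules, presumably to insulate them from transcriptional read-through.

The expression cassette places the wild-type ORF7b open reading frame under the constitutive TEF1 promoter and ends with a CYC1 terminator. The insert was produced by gene synthesis. The listing of both budding yeast and the virus as species may indicate yeast-adapted codons, but the record does not say so explicitly. The backbone supplies a C-terminal tag consisting of a thrombin cleavage site followed by 3xFLAG. The automated annotation detects only a fragment of the 3xFLAG sequence just downstream of the coding region and does not annotate the thrombin site. The tag allows immunodetection or affinity capture of the small viral protein, and thrombin cleavage can then remove the epitope. The record gives the purpose only as yeast expression of ORF7b and does not specify downstream applications.
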