Features (pLannotate 1.2.2; 14 found; start..end, strand, type, name):
     10..417     +  promoter       TEF1 promoter: S. cerevisiae TEF1; promoter for EF-1α
    431..559     +  CDS            NS7B_SARS2: Experimental evidence at protein level: Swiss-Prot protein existence level 1. From Severe acute respiratory syndrome coronavirus 2 (2019-nCoV) (SARS-CoV-2).
    577..594     +  CDS            3xFLAG (fragment): three tandem FLAG® epitope tags, followed by an enterokinase cleavage site
    672..844     +  terminator     CYC1 terminator (fragment): S. cerevisiae CYC1; transcription terminator for CYC1
    880..1056    +  promoter       URA3 promoter (fragment): S. cerevisiae URA3
   1057..1860    +  CDS            URA3: orotidine-5'-phosphate decarboxylase, required for uracil biosynthesis; S. cerevisiae URA3; yeast auxotrophic marker, counterselectable with 5-fluoroorotic acid (5-FOA)
   1943..2925    -  rep_origin     2μ ori: yeast 2μ plasmid origin of replication
   3003..3032    +  terminator     T3Te terminator: phage T3 early transcription terminator
   3054..3641    +  rep_origin     ori: high-copy-number ColE1/pMB1/pBR322/pUC origin of replication
   3653..3680    -  terminator     T7Te terminator: phage T7 early transcription terminator
   3704..3895    -  CDS            rop: Rop protein, which maintains plasmids at low copy number; rop
   3896..4756    -  CDS            AmpR: β-lactamase; bla; confers resistance to ampicillin, carbenicillin, and related antibiotics
   4757..4859    -  promoter       cat promoter: promoter of the E. coli cat gene encoding chloramphenicol acetyltransferase
   4860..4891    -  terminator     tonB terminator: bidirectional E. coli tonB-P14 transcription terminator
>Addgene plasmid #145382 | pGBW-m4046168 | depositor full sequence | sequence record 287559 | Full Sequence
GCGGCCGCCCCACACACCATAGCTTCAAAATGTTTCTACTCCTTTTTTACTCTTCCAGATTTTCTCGGAC
TCCGCGCATCGCCGTACCACTTCAAAACACCCAAGCACAGCATACTAAATTTCCCCTCTTTCTTCCTCTA
GGGTGTCGTTAATTACCCGTACTAAAGGTTTGGAAAAGAAAAAAGAGACCGCCTCGTTTCTTTTTCTTCG
TCGAAAAAGGCAATAAAAATTTTTATCACGTTTCTTTTTCTTGAAAATTTTTTTTTTTGATTTTTTTCTC
TTTCGATGACCTCCCATTGATATTTAAGTTAATAAACGGTCTTCAATTTCTCAAGTTTCAGTTTCATTTT
TCTTGTTCTATTACAACTTTTTTTACTTCTTGCTCATTAGAAAGAAAGCATAGCAATCTAATCTAAGTTT
TAATTACAAAATGATTGAACTTTCATTAATTGACTTCTATTTGTGCTTTTTAGCCTTTCTGCTATTCCTT
GTTTTAATTATGCTTATTATCTTTTGGTTCTCACTTGAACTGCAAGATCATAATGAAACTTGTCACGCCC
TCGTGCCGAGAGGTTCTGATTATAAAGATCATGATGGTGATTATAAAGATCATGATATTGATTATAAAGA
TGATGATGATAAATAAACAGGCCCCTTTTCCTTTGTCGATATCATGTAATTAGTTATGTCACGCTTACAT
TCACGCCCTCCTCCCACATCCGCTCTAACCGAAAAGGAAGGAGTTAGACAACCTGAAGTCTAGGTCCCTA
TTTATTTTTTTTAATAGTTATGTTAGTATTAAGAACGTTATTTATATTTCAAATTTTTCTTTTTTTTCTG
TACAAAGCGGCCGCCGAACCACTAGTGCACTGCAGTACACGGTTTCCTTGAAATTTTTTTGATTCGGTAA
TCTCCGAACAGAAGGAAGAACGAAGGAAGGAGCACAGACTTAGATTGGTATATATACGCATATGTAGTGT
TGAAGAAACATGAAATTGCCCAGTATTCTTAACCCAACTGCACAGAACAAAAACGTGCAGGAAACGAAGA
TAAATCATGTCGAAAGCTACATATAAGGAACGTGCTGCTACTCATCCTAGTCCTGTTGCTGCCAAGCTAT
TTAATATCATGCACGAAAAGCAAACAAACTTGTGTGCTTCATTGGATGTTCGTACCACCAAGGAATTACT
GGAGTTAGTTGAAGCATTAGGTCCCAAAATTTGTTTACTAAAAACACATGTGGATATCTTGACTGATTTT
TCCATGGAGGGCACAGTTAAGCCGCTAAAGGCATTATCCGCCAAGTACAATTTTTTACTCTTCGAGGACA
GAAAATTTGCTGACATTGGTAATACAGTCAAATTGCAGTACTCTGCGGGTGTATACAGAATAGCAGAATG
GGCAGACATTACGAATGCACACGGTGTGGTGGGCCCAGGTATTGTTAGCGGTTTGAAGCAGGCGGCAGAA
GAAGTAACAAAGGAACCTAGAGGCCTTTTGATGTTAGCAGAATTGTCATGCAAGGGCTCCCTATCTACTG
GAGAATATACTAAGGGTACTGTTGACATTGCGAAGAGCGACAAAGATTTTGTTATCGGCTTTATTGCTCA
AAGAGACATGGGTGGAAGAGATGAAGGTTACGATTGGTTGATTATGACACCCGGTGTGGGTTTAGATGAC
AAGGGAGATGCATTGGGTCAACAGTATAGAACCGTGGATGATGTGGTTTCTACAGGATCTGACATTATTA
TTGTTGGAAGAGGACTATTTGCAAAGGGAAGGGATGCTAAGGTAGAGGGTGAACGTTACAGAAAAGCAGG
CTGGGAAGCATATTTGAGAAGATGCGGCCAGCAAAACTAAAAAACTGTATTATAAGTAAATGCATGTATA
CTAAACTCACAAATTAGAGCTTCAATTTAATTATATCAGTTATTACCCGAGTAACGAAGCATCTGTGCTT
CATTTTGTAGAACAAAAATGCAACGCGAGAGCGCTAATTTTTCAAACAAAGAATCTGAGCTGCATTTTTA
CAGAACAGAAATGCAACGCGAAAGCGCTATTTTACCAACGAAGAATCTGTGCTTCATTTTTGTAAAACAA
AAATGCAACGCGAGAGCGCTAATTTTTCAAACAAAGAATCTGAGCTGCATTTTTACAGAACAGAAATGCA
ACGCGAGAGCGCTATTTTACCAACAAAGAATCTATACTTCTTTTTTGTTCTACAAAAATGCATCCCGAGA
GCGCTATTTTTCTAACAAAGCATCTTAGATTACTTTTTTTCTCCTTTGTGCGCTCTATAATGCAGTCTCT
TGATAACTTTTTGCACTGTAGGTCCGTTAAGGTTAGAAGAAGGCTACTTTGGTGTCTATTTTCTCTTCCA
TAAAAAAAGCCTGACTCCACTTCCCGCGTTTACTGATTACTAGCGAAGCTGCGGGTGCATTTTTTCAAGA
TAAAGGCATCCCCGATTATATTCTATACCGATGTGGATTGCGCATACTTTGTGAACAGAAAGTGATAGCG
TTGATGATTCTTCATTGGTCAGAAAATTATGAACGGTTTCTTCTATTTTGTCTCTATATACTACGTATAG
GAAATGTTTACATTTTCGTATTGTTTTCGATTCACTCTATGAATAGTTCTTACTACAATTTTTTTGTCTA
AAGAGTAATACTAGAGATAAACATAAAAAATGTAGAGGTCGAGTTTAGATGCAAGTTCAAGGAGCGAAAG
GTGGATGGGTAGGTTATATAGGGATATAGCACAGAGATATATAGCAAAGAGATACTTTTGAGCAATGTTT
GTGGAAGCGGTATTCGCAATATTTTAGTAGCTCGTTACAGTCCGGTGCGTTTTTGGTTTTTTGAAAGTGC
GTCATCAGAGCGCTTTTGGTTTTCAAAAGCGCTCTGAAGTTCCTATACTTTCTAGCTAGAGAATAGGAAC
TTCCCGAGCGGCCGCGTGTTACAAGCTTGACTCCAGCGTAACTGGACTGCAATCAACTCACTGGCTCACC
TTCACGGGTGGGCCTTTCTTCGGTAGAAAATCAAAGGATCTTCTTGAGATCCTTTTTTTCTGCGCGTAAT
CTGCTGCTTGCAAACAAAAAAACCACCGCTACCAGCGGTGGTTTGTTTGCCGGATCAAGAGCTACCAACT
CTTTTTCCGAGGTAACTGGCTTCAGCAGAGCGCAGATACCAAATACTGTTCTTCTAGTGTAGCCGTAGTT
AGGCCACCACTTCAAGAACTCTGTAGCACCGCCTACATACCTCGCTCTGCTAATCCTGTTACCAGTGGCT
GCTGCCAGTGGCGATAAGTCGTGTCTTACCGGGTTGGACTCAAGACGATAGTTACCGGATAAGGCGCAGC
GGTCGGGCTGAACGGGGGGTTCGTGCACACAGCCCAGCTTGGAGCGAACGACCTACACCGAACTGAGATA
CCTACAGCGTGAGCTATGAGAAAGCGCCACGCTTCCCGAAGGGAGAAAGGCGGACAGGTATCCGGTAAGC
GGCAGGGTCGGAACAGGAGAGCGCACGAGGGAGCTTCCAGGGGTAAACGCCTGGTATCTTTATAGTCCTG
TCGGGTTTCGCCACCTCTGACTTGAGCATCGATTTTTGTGATGCTCGTCAGGGGGGCGGAGCCTATGGAA
AAACGCCAGCAACGCAGAAAGGCCCACCCGAAGGTGAGCCAGGTGATTACATTTGGGCCCTCATCAGAGG
TTTTCACCGTCATCACCGAAACGCGCGAGGCAGCTGCGGTAAAGCTCATCAGCGTGGTCGTGAAGCGATT
CACAGATGTCTGCCTGTTCATCCGCGTCCAGCTCGTTGAGTTTCTCCAGAAGCGTTAATGTCTGGCTTCT
GATAAAGCGGGCCATGTTAAGGGCGGTTTTTTCCTGTTTGGTCACTTACCAATGCTTAATCAGTGAGGCA
CCTATCTCAGCGATCTGTCTATTTCGTTCATCCATAGTTGCCTGACTCCCCGTCGTGTAGATAACTACGA
TGCGGGAGGGCTTACCATCTGGCCCCAGTGCTGCAATGATACCGCGAGACCCACGCTCACCGGCTCCAGA
TTTATCAGCAATAAACCAGCCAGCCGGGAGGGCCGAGCGCAGAAGTGATCCTGCAACTTTATCCGCCTCC
ATCCAGTCTATTAATTGTTGCCGGGAAGCTAGAGTAAGTAGTTCGCCAGTTAATAGTTTGCGCAACGTTG
TTGCCATTGCTACAGGCATCGTGGTGTCACGCTCGTCGTTTGGTATGGCTTCATTCAGCTCCGGTTCCCA
ACGATCAAGGCGAGTTACATGATCCCCCATGTTGTGCAAAAAAGCGGTTAGCTCCTTCGGTCCTCCGATC
GTTGCCAGAAGTAAGTTGGCCGCAGTGTTATCACTCATGGTTATGGCAGCACTGCATAATTCTCTTACTG
TCATGCCATCCGTGAGATGCTTTTCTGTGACTGGTGAGTACTCAACCAAGTCATTCTGAGAATAGTGTAT
GCGGCGACCGAGTTGCTCTTGCCCGGCGTCAATACGGGATAATACCGCGCCACATAGCAGAACTTTAAAA
GTGCTCATCATTGGAAAACGTTCTTCGGGGCGTAAACTCTCAAGGATCTTACCGCTGTTGAGATCCAGTT
CGATGTAACCCACTCGTGCACCCAACTGATCTTCAGCATCTTTTACTTTCACCAGCGTTTCTGGGTGAGC
AAAAACAGGAAGGCAAAATGCCGCAAAAAAGGGAATAAGGGCGACACGGAAATGTTGAATACTCATTTTA
GCTTCCTTAGCTCCTGAAAATCTCGATAACTCAAAAAATACGCCCGGTAGTGATCTTATTTCATTATGGT
GAAAGTTGGAACCTCTTACGTGCCGATCAAGTCAAAAGCCTCCGGTCGGAGGCTTTTGACTTTCTGCTAT
GGAGGTCAGGTATGATTTAAATGGTCAGTTAGA
